Addgene plasmid #120262: Double UP mClover3 to mScarlet
Purpose: Natively produces mClover3, in the presence of Cre will be recombined to produce mScarlet.
Depositing lab: Erik Dent. Depositing organization: University of Wisconsin, Madison. Publication: Double UP: A Dual Color, Internally Controlled Platform for in utero Knockdown or Overexpression. Taylor RJ, Carrington J, Gerlach LR, Taylor KL, Richters KE, Dent EW. Front Mol Neurosci. 2020 May 20;13:82. doi: 10.3389/fnmol.2020.00082. eCollection 2020. PubMed 32508591.
Backbone
  Vector backbone: pCAX
  Vector type: Mammalian Expression
Growth in bacteria
  Bacterial resistance: Ampicillin, 100 μg/mL
  Growth temperature: 37°C
  Growth strain: DH5alpha
  Copy number: High Copy
Gene/Insert
  Gene/Insert name: mClover3/mScarletP2A-mcs
  Mutation: Removed Not1 site in mScarlet
  Promoter: CAG
  Cloning method: Gibson Cloning
  Sequencing primers: 5′ CAGCTCCTGGGCAACGTGC; 3′ m13R
Terms and licenses: Academic/Nonprofit Terms; Industry Terms: Not Available to Industry
Depositor comments: Intent is to introduce low doses of pCAG Cre to recombine a subset of cells, such that mClover3 can act as an internal control to mScarlet for use in in utero electroporation or other related techniques. Genetic overexpression can be easily attached following the mScarlet through use of a mcs after the P2A. The associated publication utilized mNeon instead of sfGFP/mClover3, but mNeon has is exceedingly difficult to share. Therefore, these two plasmids (120261 and 120262) are made available, using sfGFP and mClover3 instead of mNeon. These plasmids have been tested, and are equivalent to the mNeon variant. Please Note: Addgene NGS is unable to fully resolve the CAG promoter sequence. Please refer to the depositor's sequence for this section of the plasmid.
How to cite: Double UP mClover3 to mScarlet was a gift from Erik Dent (Addgene plasmid # 120262 ; http://n2t.net/addgene:120262 ; RRID:Addgene_120262)
