[The description below was written by a language model from this plasmid's Addgene catalogue record and pLannotate feature annotations shown in this document.]
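Description:
Double UP mClover3 to mScarlet is a mammalian expression plasmid built on the pCAX backbone that acts as a Cre-dependent green-to-red colour switch. It is propagated in E. coli as a high-copy plasmid through a ColE1/pUC-type origin and selected with ampicillin via the β-lactamase gene. The backbone also carries an SV40 origin and SV40 poly(A) signal, along with residual lac promoter/operator and lacI fragments that have no stated role in the design.

Expression is driven by the CAG promoter, annotated as the CMV enhancer, chicken β-actin promoter and a chimeric β-actin/β-globin intron. Downstream, two loxP sites in the same orientation flank a cassette consisting of the mClover3 coding sequence and a rabbit β-globin polyadenylation signal. Without Cre, transcription ends after mClover3 and cells fluoresce green. Cre excises the floxed cassette, bringing the second open reading frame under the promoter, so cells turn red. That frame encodes mScarlet (matched by the annotation tool to the mScarlet-I variant, and altered to remove a NotI site), followed according to the record by a P2A peptide and a multiple cloning site, then a second β-globin poly(A). The P2A and cloning site are not separately annotated in the feature tables. A gene of interest cloned there would be co-translated with mScarlet only in recombined cells.

The intended use is in utero electroporation or similar techniques with a low dose of a Cre plasmid, so that only a subset of cells recombines and the green cells serve as an internal control for the red, manipulated ones. The depositor and repository sequences differ by a few nucleotides, and the repository read does not fully resolve the CAG region.
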