Features (pLannotate 1.2.2; 20 found; start..end, strand, type, name):
      4..383     +  enhancer       CMV enhancer: human cytomegalovirus immediate early enhancer
    386..661     +  promoter       chicken β-actin promoter: No description available
    662..1675    +  intron         chimeric intron: chimera between introns from chicken β-actin and rabbit β-globin
   1736..1769    -  protein_bind   loxP: Cre-mediated recombination occurs in the 8-bp core sequence (GCATACAT). Cre recombinase
   1776..2495    +  CDS            mClover3: bright green-yellow fluorescent protein derived from mClover2, with improved photostability (Bajar et al., 2003) mammalian codon-optimized
   2564..2619    +  polyA_signal   β-globin poly(A) signal: rabbit β-globin polyadenylation signal (Gil and Proudfoot, 1987)
   2935..2968    -  protein_bind   loxP: Cre-mediated recombination occurs in the 8-bp core sequence (GCATACAT). Cre recombinase
   2975..3670    +  CDS            mScarlet-I: mScarlet-I is a basic (constitutively fluorescent) red fluorescent protein published in 2016, derived from synthetic construct. It is reported to be a rapidly-maturing monomer with moderate acid sensitivity.
   3845..3900    +  polyA_signal   β-globin poly(A) signal: rabbit β-globin polyadenylation signal (Gil and Proudfoot, 1987)
   4276..4292    -  protein_bind   lac operator: The lac repressor binds to the lac operator to inhibit transcription in E. coli. This inhibition can be relieved by adding lactose or isopropyl-β-D-thiogalactopyranoside (IPTG). lac repressor encoded by lacI
   4300..4330    -  promoter       lac promoter: promoter for the E. coli lac operon
   4345..4366    -  protein_bind   CAP binding site: CAP binding activates transcription in the presence of cAMP. E. coli catabolite activator protein
   4379..4418    -  CDS            lacI (fragment): lac repressor; lacI; The lac repressor binds to the lac operator to inhibit transcription in E. coli. This inhibition can be relieved by adding lactose or isopropyl-β-D-thiogalactopyranoside (IPTG).
   4425..4447    +  promoter       SV40 promoter (fragment): SV40 enhancer and early promoter
   4471..4606    +  rep_origin     SV40 ori: SV40 origin of replication
   4626..4760    +  polyA_signal   SV40 poly(A) signal: SV40 polyadenylation signal
   4762..4816    -  CDS            lacI (fragment): lac repressor; lacI; The lac repressor binds to the lac operator to inhibit transcription in E. coli. This inhibition can be relieved by adding lactose or isopropyl-β-D-thiogalactopyranoside (IPTG).
   4999..5587    -  rep_origin     ori: high-copy-number ColE1/pMB1/pBR322/pUC origin of replication
   5758..6618    -  CDS            AmpR: β-lactamase; bla; confers resistance to ampicillin, carbenicillin, and related antibiotics
   6619..6723    -  promoter       AmpR promoter: bla
>Addgene plasmid #120262 | Double UP mClover3 to mScarlet | depositor full sequence | sequence record 228116 | Double UP mClover3 to mScarlet sequence 6749 bps
GTCGACATTGATTATTGACTAGTTATTAATAGTAATCAATTACGGGGTCATTAGTTCATAGCCCATATAT
GGAGTTCCGCGTTACATAACTTACGGTAAATGGCCCGCCTGGCTGACCGCCCAACGACCCCCGCCCATTG
ACGTCAATAATGACGTATGTTCCCATAGTAACGCCAATAGGGACTTTCCATTGACGTCAATGGGTGGACT
ATTTACGGTAAACTGCCCACTTGGCAGTACATCAAGTGTATCATATGCCAAGTACGCCCCCTATTGACGT
CAATGACGGTAAATGGCCCGCCTGGCATTATGCCCAGTACATGACCTTATGGGACTTTCCTACTTGGCAG
TACATCTACGTATTAGTCATCGCTATTACCATGGGTCGAGGTGAGCCCCACGTTCTGCTTCACTCTCCCC
ATCTCCCCCCCCTCCCCACCCCCAATTTTGTATTTATTTATTTTTTAATTATTTTGTGCAGCGATGGGGG
CGGGGGGGGGGGGGGCGCGCGCCAGGCGGGGCGGGGCGGGGCGAGGGGCGGGGCGGGGCGAGGCGGAGAG
GTGCGGCGGCAGCCAATCAGAGCGGCGCGCTCCGAAAGTTTCCTTTTATGGCGAGGCGGCGGCGGCGGCG
GCCCTATAAAAAGCGAAGCGCGCGGCGGGCGGGAGTCGCTGCGTTGCCTTCGCCCCGTGCCCCGCTCCGC
GCCGCCTCGCGCCGCCCGCCCCGGCTCTGACTGACCGCGTTACTCCCACAGGTGAGCGGGCGGGACGGCC
CTTCTCCTCCGGGCTGTAATTAGCGCTTGGTTTAATGACGGCTCGTTTCTTTTCTGTGGCTGCGTGAAAG
CCTTAAAGGGCTCCGGGAGGGCCCTTTGTGCGGGGGGGAGCGGCTCGGGGGGTGCGTGCGTGTGTGTGTG
CGTGGGGAGCGCCGCGTGCGGCCCGCGCTGCCCGGCGGCTGTGAGCGCTGCGGGCGCGGCGCGGGGCTTT
GTGCGCTCCGCGTGTGCGCGAGGGGAGCGCGGCCGGGGGCGGTGCCCCGCGGTGCGGGGGGGCTGCGAGG
GGAACAAAGGCTGCGTGCGGGGTGTGTGCGTGGGGGGGTGAGCAGGGGGTGTGGGCGCGGCGGTCGGGCT
GTAACCCCCCCCTGCACCCCCCTCCCCGAGTTGCTGAGCACGGCCCGGCTTCGGGTGCGGGGCTCCGTAG
CGGGGCGTGGCGCGGGGCTCGCCGTGCCGGGCGGGGGGTGGCGGCAGGTGGGGGTGCCGGGCGGGGCGGG
GCCGCCTCGGGCCGGGGAGGGCTCGGGGGAGGGGCGCGGCGGCCCCCGGAGCGCCGGCGGCTGTCGAGGC
GCGGCGAGCCGCAGCCATTGCCTTTTATGGTAATCGTGCGAGAGGGCGCAGGGACTTCCTTTGTCCCAAA
TCTGTGCGGAGCCGAAATCTGGGAGGCGCCGCCGCACCCCCTCTAGCGGGCGCGGGGCGAAGCGGTGCGG
CGCCGGCAGGAAGGAAATGGGCGGGGAGGGCCTTCGTGCGTCGCCGCGCCGCCGTCCCCTTCTCCCTCTC
CAGCCTCGGGGCTGTCCGCGGGGGGACGGCTGCCTTCGGGGGGGACGGGGCAGGGCGGGGTTCGGCTTCT
GGCGTGTGACCGGCGGCTCTAGAGCCTCTGCTAACCATGTTCATGCCTTCTTCTTTTTCCTACAGCTCCT
GGGCAACGTGCTGGTTATTGTGCTGTCTCATCATTTTGGCAAAGAATTGCTGCAGATAACTTCGTATAAT
GTATGCTATACGAAGTTATACGCGTATGGTGAGCAAGGGCGAGGAGCTGTTCACCGGGGTGGTGCCCATC
CTGGTCGAGCTGGACGGCGACGTAAACGGCCACAAGTTCAGCGTCCGCGGCGAGGGCGAGGGCGATGCCA
CCAACGGCAAGCTGACCCTGAAGTTCATCTGCACCACCGGCAAGCTGCCCGTGCCCTGGCCCACCCTCGT
GACCACCTTCGGCTACGGCGTGGCCTGCTTCAGCCGCTACCCCGACCACATGAAGCAGCACGACTTCTTC
AAGTCCGCCATGCCCGAAGGCTACGTCCAGGAGCGCACCATCTCTTTCAAGGACGACGGTACCTACAAGA
CCCGCGCCGAGGTGAAGTTCGAGGGCGACACCCTGGTGAACCGCATCGAGCTGAAGGGCATCGACTTCAA
GGAGGACGGCAACATCCTGGGGCACAAGCTGGAGTACAACTTCAACAGCCACTACGTCTATATCACGGCC
GACAAGCAGAAGAACTGCATCAAGGCTAACTTCAAGATCCGCCACAACGTTGAGGACGGCAGCGTGCAGC
TCGCCGACCACTACCAGCAGAACACCCCCATCGGCGACGGCCCCGTGCTGCTGCCCGACAACCACTACCT
GAGCCATCAGTCCAAGCTGAGCAAAGACCCCAACGAGAAGCGCGATCACATGGTCCTGCTGGAGTTCGTG
ACCGCCGCCGGGATTACACATGGCATGGACGAGCTGTACAAGTAAAGATCTTTTTCCCTCTGCCAAAAAT
TATGGGGACATCATGAAGCCCCTTGAGCATCTGACTTCTGGCTAATAAAGGAAATTTATTTTCATTGCAA
TAGTGTGTTGGAATTTTTTGTGTCTCTCACTCGGAAGGACATATGGGAGGGCAAATCATTTAAAACATCA
GAATGAGTATTTGGTTTAGAGTTTGGCAACATATGCCCATATGCTGGCTGCCATGAACAAAGGTTGGCTA
TAAAGAGGTCATCAGTATATGAAACAGCCCCCTGCTGTCCATTCCTTATTCCATAGAAAAGCCTTGACTT
GAGGTTAGATTTTTTTTATATTTTGTTTTGTGTTATTTTTTTCTTTAACATCCCTAAAATTTTCCTTACA
TGTTTTACTAGCCAGATTTTTCCTCCTCTCCTGACTACTCCCAGTCATAGCTGTCCCTCTTCTCATAACT
TCGTATAATGTATGCTATACGAAGTTATGGTACCATGGTGAGCAAGGGCGAGGCAGTGATCAAGGAGTTC
ATGCGGTTCAAGGTGCACATGGAGGGCTCCATGAACGGCCACGAGTTCGAGATCGAGGGCGAGGGCGAGG
GCCGCCCCTACGAGGGCACCCAGACCGCCAAGCTGAAGGTGACCAAGGGTGGCCCCCTGCCCTTCTCCTG
GGACATCCTGTCCCCTCAGTTCATGTACGGCTCCAGGGCCTTCATCAAGCACCCCGCCGACATCCCCGAC
TACTATAAGCAGTCCTTCCCCGAGGGCTTCAAGTGGGAGCGCGTGATGAACTTCGAGGACGGCGGCGCCG
TGACCGTGACCCAGGACACCTCCCTGGAGGACGGCACCCTGATCTACAAGGTGAAGCTCCGCGGCACCAA
CTTCCCTCCTGACGGCCCCGTAATGCAGAAGAAGACAATGGGCTGGGAAGCGTCCACCGAGCGGTTGTAC
CCCGAGGACGGCGTGCTGAAGGGCGACATTAAGATGGCCCTGCGCCTGAAGGACGGCGGACGCTACCTGG
CGGACTTCAAGACCACCTACAAGGCCAAGAAGCCCGTGCAGATGCCCGGCGCCTACAACGTCGACCGCAA
GTTGGACATCACCTCCCACAACGAGGACTACACCGTGGTGGAACAGTACGAACGCTCCGAGGGCCGCCAC
TCCACCGGCGGCATGGACGAGCTGTACAAGTTCGAAGGCAGCGGCGCTACTAACTTCAGCCTGCTGAAGC
AGGCTGGAGACGTGGAAGAGAATCCTGGACCTATCGATACCGGTCAATTGGCGGCCGCGCATGCGCTAGC
TAATTTCCCTCTGCCAAAAATTATGGGGACATCATGAAGCCCCTTGAGCATCTGACTTCTGGCTAATAAA
GGAAATTTATTTTCATTGCAATAGTGTGTTGGAATTTTTTGTGTCTCTCACTCGGAAGGACATATGGGAG
GGCAAATCATTTAAAACATCAGAATGAGTATTTGGTTTAGAGTTTGGCAACATATGCCCATATGCTGGCT
GCCATGAACAAAGGTTGGCTATAAAGAGGTCATCAGTATATGAAACAGCCCCCTGCTGTCCATTCCTTAT
TCCATAGAAAAGCCTTGACTTGAGGTTAGATTTTTTTTATATTTTGTTTTGTGTTATTTTTTTCTTTAAC
ATCCCTAAAATTTTCCTTACATGTTTTACTAGCCAGATTTTTCCTCCTCTCCTGACTACTCCCAGTCATA
GCTGTCCCTCTTCTCTTATGGAGATCCCTCGACAAGCTTGGCGTAATCATGGTCATAGCTGTTTCCTGTG
TGAAATTGTTATCCGCTCACAATTCCACACAACATACGAGCCGGAAGCATAAAGTGTAAAGCCTGGGGTG
CCTAATGAGTGAGCTAACTCACATTAATTGCGTTGCGCTCACTGCCCGCTTTCCAGTCGGGAAACCTGTC
GTGCCAGCGGATCCGCATCTCAATTAGTCAGCAACCATAGTCCCGCCCCTAACTCCGCCCATCCCGCCCC
TAACTCCGCCCAGTTCCGCCCATTCTCCGCCCCATGGCTGACTAATTTTTTTTATTTATGCAGAGGCCGA
GGCCGCCTCGGCCTCTGAGCTATTCCAGAAGTAGTGAGGAGGCTTTTTTGGAGGCCTAGGCTTTTGCAAA
AAGCTAACTTGTTTATTGCAGCTTATAATGGTTACAAATAAAGCAATAGCATCACAAATTTCACAAATAA
AGCATTTTTTTCACTGCATTCTAGTTGTGGTTTGTCCAAACTCATCAATGTATCTTATCATGTCTGGATC
CGCTGCATTAATGAATCGGCCAACGCGCGGGGAGAGGCGGTTTGCGTATTGGGCGCTCTTCCGCTTCCTC
GCTCACTGACTCGCTGCGCTCGGTCGTTCGGCTGCGGCGAGCGGTATCAGCTCACTCAAAGGCGGTAATA
CGGTTATCCACAGAATCAGGGGATAACGCAGGAAAGAACATGTGAGCAAAAGGCCAGCAAAAGGCCAGGA
ACCGTAAAAAGGCCGCGTTGCTGGCGTTTTTCCATAGGCTCCGCCCCCCTGACGAGCATCACAAAAATCG
ACGCTCAAGTCAGAGGTGGCGAAACCCGACAGGACTATAAAGATACCAGGCGTTTCCCCCTGGAAGCTCC
CTCGTGCGCTCTCCTGTTCCGACCCTGCCGCTTACCGGATACCTGTCCGCCTTTCTCCCTTCGGGAAGCG
TGGCGCTTTCTCAATGCTCACGCTGTAGGTATCTCAGTTCGGTGTAGGTCGTTCGCTCCAAGCTGGGCTG
TGTGCACGAACCCCCCGTTCAGCCCGACCGCTGCGCCTTATCCGGTAACTATCGTCTTGAGTCCAACCCG
GTAAGACACGACTTATCGCCACTGGCAGCAGCCACTGGTAACAGGATTAGCAGAGCGAGGTATGTAGGCG
GTGCTACAGAGTTCTTGAAGTGGTGGCCTAACTACGGCTACACTAGAAGGACAGTATTTGGTATCTGCGC
TCTGCTGAAGCCAGTTACCTTCGGAAAAAGAGTTGGTAGCTCTTGATCCGGCAAACAAACCACCGCTGGT
AGCGGTGGTTTTTTTGTTTGCAAGCAGCAGATTACGCGCAGAAAAAAAGGATCTCAAGAAGATCCTTTGA
TCTTTTCTACGGGGTCTGACGCTCAGTGGAACGAAAACTCACGTTAAGGGATTTTGGTCATGAGATTATC
AAAAAGGATCTTCACCTAGATCCTTTTAAATTAAAAATGAAGTTTTAAATCAATCTAAAGTATATATGAG
TAAACTTGGTCTGACAGTTACCAATGCTTAATCAGTGAGGCACCTATCTCAGCGATCTGTCTATTTCGTT
CATCCATAGTTGCCTGACTCCCCGTCGTGTAGATAACTACGATACGGGAGGGCTTACCATCTGGCCCCAG
TGCTGCAATGATACCGCGAGACCCACGCTCACCGGCTCCAGATTTATCAGCAATAAACCAGCCAGCCGGA
AGGGCCGAGCGCAGAAGTGGTCCTGCAACTTTATCCGCCTCCATCCAGTCTATTAATTGTTGCCGGGAAG
CTAGAGTAAGTAGTTCGCCAGTTAATAGTTTGCGCAACGTTGTTGCCATTGCTACAGGCATCGTGGTGTC
ACGCTCGTCGTTTGGTATGGCTTCATTCAGCTCCGGTTCCCAACGATCAAGGCGAGTTACATGATCCCCC
ATGTTGTGCAAAAAAGCGGTTAGCTCCTTCGGTCCTCCGATCGTTGTCAGAAGTAAGTTGGCCGCAGTGT
TATCACTCATGGTTATGGCAGCACTGCATAATTCTCTTACTGTCATGCCATCCGTAAGATGCTTTTCTGT
GACTGGTGAGTACTCAACCAAGTCATTCTGAGAATAGTGTATGCGGCGACCGAGTTGCTCTTGCCCGGCG
TCAATACGGGATAATACCGCGCCACATAGCAGAACTTTAAAAGTGCTCATCATTGGAAAACGTTCTTCGG
GGCGAAAACTCTCAAGGATCTTACCGCTGTTGAGATCCAGTTCGATGTAACCCACTCGTGCACCCAACTG
ATCTTCAGCATCTTTTACTTTCACCAGCGTTTCTGGGTGAGCAAAAACAGGAAGGCAAAATGCCGCAAAA
AAGGGAATAAGGGCGACACGGAAATGTTGAATACTCATACTCTTCCTTTTTCAATATTATTGAAGCATTT
ATCAGGGTTATTGTCTCATGAGCGGATACATATTTGAATGTATTTAGAAAAATAAACAAATAGGGGTTCC
GCGCACATTTCCCCGAAAAGTGCCACCTG
