Features (pLannotate 1.2.2; 20 found; start..end, strand, type, name):
      5..384     +  enhancer       CMV enhancer: human cytomegalovirus immediate early enhancer
    386..661     +  promoter       chicken β-actin promoter: No description available
    662..1678    +  intron         chimeric intron: chimera between introns from chicken β-actin and rabbit β-globin
   1739..1772    -  protein_bind   loxP: Cre-mediated recombination occurs in the 8-bp core sequence (GCATACAT). Cre recombinase
   1779..2498    +  CDS            mClover3: bright green-yellow fluorescent protein derived from mClover2, with improved photostability (Bajar et al., 2003) mammalian codon-optimized
   2567..2622    +  polyA_signal   β-globin poly(A) signal: rabbit β-globin polyadenylation signal (Gil and Proudfoot, 1987)
   2938..2971    -  protein_bind   loxP: Cre-mediated recombination occurs in the 8-bp core sequence (GCATACAT). Cre recombinase
   2978..3673    +  CDS            mScarlet-I: mScarlet-I is a basic (constitutively fluorescent) red fluorescent protein published in 2016, derived from synthetic construct. It is reported to be a rapidly-maturing monomer with moderate acid sensitivity.
   3848..3903    +  polyA_signal   β-globin poly(A) signal: rabbit β-globin polyadenylation signal (Gil and Proudfoot, 1987)
   4279..4295    -  protein_bind   lac operator: The lac repressor binds to the lac operator to inhibit transcription in E. coli. This inhibition can be relieved by adding lactose or isopropyl-β-D-thiogalactopyranoside (IPTG). lac repressor encoded by lacI
   4303..4333    -  promoter       lac promoter: promoter for the E. coli lac operon
   4348..4369    -  protein_bind   CAP binding site: CAP binding activates transcription in the presence of cAMP. E. coli catabolite activator protein
   4382..4421    -  CDS            lacI (fragment): lac repressor; lacI; The lac repressor binds to the lac operator to inhibit transcription in E. coli. This inhibition can be relieved by adding lactose or isopropyl-β-D-thiogalactopyranoside (IPTG).
   4428..4450    +  promoter       SV40 promoter (fragment): SV40 enhancer and early promoter
   4474..4609    +  rep_origin     SV40 ori: SV40 origin of replication
   4629..4763    +  polyA_signal   SV40 poly(A) signal: SV40 polyadenylation signal
   4765..4819    -  CDS            lacI (fragment): lac repressor; lacI; The lac repressor binds to the lac operator to inhibit transcription in E. coli. This inhibition can be relieved by adding lactose or isopropyl-β-D-thiogalactopyranoside (IPTG).
   5002..5590    -  rep_origin     ori: high-copy-number ColE1/pMB1/pBR322/pUC origin of replication
   5761..6621    -  CDS            AmpR: β-lactamase; bla; confers resistance to ampicillin, carbenicillin, and related antibiotics
   6622..6726    -  promoter       AmpR promoter: bla
>Addgene plasmid #120262 | Double UP mClover3 to mScarlet | addgene full sequence | sequence record 238543 | Addgene NGS Result
GGTCGACATTGATTATTGACTAGTTATTAATAGTAATCAATTACGGGGTCATTAGTTCATAGCCCATATA
TGGAGTTCCGCGTTACATAACTTACGGTAAATGGCCCGCCTGGCTGACCGCCCAACGACCCCCGCCCATT
GACGTCAATAATGACGTATGTTCCCATAGTAACGCCAATAGGGACTTTCCATTGACGTCAATGGGTGGAG
TATTTACGGTAAACTGCCCACTTGGCAGTACATCAAGTGTATCATATGCCAAGTACGCCCCCTATTGACG
TCAATGACGGTAAATGGCCCGCCTGGCATTATGCCCAGTACATGACCTTATGGGACTTTCCTACTTGGCA
GTACATCTACGTATTAGTCATCGCTATTACCATGGTCGAGGTGAGCCCCACGTTCTGCTTCACTCTCCCC
ATCTCCCCCCCCTCCCCACCCCCAATTTTGTATTTATTTATTTTTTAATTATTTTGTGCAGCGATGGGGG
CGGGGGGGGGGGGGGSGCGCGCCRGGSGGGGSGGGGSGGGGSGRGGGGSGGGGSGGGGSGRGGCGGAGAG
GTGCGGCGGCAGCCAATCAGAGCGGCGCGCTCCGAAAGTTTCCTTTTATGGCGAGGCGGCGGCGGCGGCG
GCCCTATAAAAAGCGAAGCGCGCGGCGGGCGGGAGTCGCTGCGCGCTGCCTTCGCCCCGTGCCCCGCTCC
GCCGCCGCCTCGCGCCGCCCGCCCCGGCTCTGACTGACCGCGTTACTCCCACAGGTGAGCGGGCGGGACG
GCCCTTCTCCTCCGGGCTGTAATTAGCGCTTGGTTTAATGACGGCTTGTTTCTTTTCTGTGGCTGCGTGA
AAGCCTTGAGGGGCTCCGGGAGGGCCCTTTGTGCGGGGGGAGCGGCTCGGGGGGTGCGTGCGTGTGTGTG
TGCGTGGGGAGCGCCGCGTGCGGCTCCGCGCTGCCCGGCGGCTGTGAGCGCTGCGGGCGCGGCGCGGGGC
TTTGTGCGCTCCGCAGTGTGCGCGAGGGGAGCGCGGCCGGGGGCGGTGCCCCGCGGTGCGGGGGGGGCTG
CGAGGGGAACAAAGGCTGCGTGCGGGGTGTGTGCGTGGGGGGGTGAGCAGGGGGTGTGGGCGCGTCGGTC
GGGCTGCAACCCCCCCTGCACCCCCCTCCCCGAGTTGCTGAGCACGGCCCGGCTTCGGGTGCGGGGCTCC
GTACGGGGCGTGGCGCGGGGCTCGCCGTGCCGGGCGGGGGGTGGCGGCAGGTGGGGGTGCCGGGCGGGGC
GGGGCCGCCTCGGGCCGGGGAGGGCTCGGGGGAGGGGCGCGGCGGCCCCCGGAGCGCCGGCGGCTGTCGA
GGCGCGGCGAGCCGCAGCCATTGCCTTTTATGGTAATCGTGCGAGAGGGCGCAGGGACTTCCTTTGTCCC
AAATCTGTGCGGAGCCGAAATCTGGGAGGCGCCGCCGCACCCCCTCTAGCGGGCGCGGGGCGAAGCGGTG
CGGCGCCGGCAGGAAGGAAATGGGCGGGGAGGGCCTTCGTGCGTCGCCGCGCCGCCGTCCCCTTCTCCCT
CTCCAGCCTCGGGGCTGTCCGCGGGGGGACGGCTGCCTTCGGGGGGGACGGGGCAGGGCGGGGTTCGGCT
TCTGGCGTGTGACCGGCGGCTCTAGAGCCTCTGCTAACCATGTTCATGCCTTCTTCTTTTTCCTACAGCT
CCTGGGCAACGTGCTGGTTATTGTGCTGTCTCATCATTTTGGCAAAGAATTGCTGCAGATAACTTCGTAT
AATGTATGCTATACGAAGTTATACGCGTATGGTGAGCAAGGGCGAGGAGCTGTTCACCGGGGTGGTGCCC
ATCCTGGTCGAGCTGGACGGCGACGTAAACGGCCACAAGTTCAGCGTCCGCGGCGAGGGCGAGGGCGATG
CCACCAACGGCAAGCTGACCCTGAAGTTCATCTGCACCACCGGCAAGCTGCCCGTGCCCTGGCCCACCCT
CGTGACCACCTTCGGCTACGGCGTGGCCTGCTTCAGCCGCTACCCCGACCACATGAAGCAGCACGACTTC
TTCAAGTCCGCCATGCCCGAAGGCTACGTCCAGGAGCGCACCATCTCTTTCAAGGACGACGGTACCTACA
AGACCCGCGCCGAGGTGAAGTTCGAGGGCGACACCCTGGTGAACCGCATCGAGCTGAAGGGCATCGACTT
CAAGGAGGACGGCAACATCCTGGGGCACAAGCTGGAGTACAACTTCAACAGCCACTACGTCTATATCACG
GCCGACAAGCAGAAGAACTGCATCAAGGCTAACTTCAAGATCCGCCACAACGTTGAGGACGGCAGCGTGC
AGCTCGCCGACCACTACCAGCAGAACACCCCCATCGGCGACGGCCCCGTGCTGCTGCCCGACAACCACTA
CCTGAGCCATCAGTCCAAGCTGAGCAAAGACCCCAACGAGAAGCGCGATCACATGGTCCTGCTGGAGTTC
GTGACCGCCGCCGGGATTACACATGGCATGGACGAGCTGTACAAGTAAAGATCTTTTTCCCTCTGCCAAA
AATTATGGGGACATCATGAAGCCCCTTGAGCATCTGACTTCTGGCTAATAAAGGAAATTTATTTTCATTG
CAATAGTGTGTTGGAATTTTTTGTGTCTCTCACTCGGAAGGACATATGGGAGGGCAAATCATTTAAAACA
TCAGAATGAGTATTTGGTTTAGAGTTTGGCAACATATGCCCATATGCTGGCTGCCATGAACAAAGGTTGG
CTATAAAGAGGTCATCAGTATATGAAACAGCCCCCTGCTGTCCATTCCTTATTCCATAGAAAAGCCTTGA
CTTGAGGTTAGATTTTTTTTATATTTTGTTTTGTGTTATTTTTTTCTTTAACATCCCTAAAATTTTCCTT
ACATGTTTTACTAGCCAGATTTTTCCTCCTCTCCTGACTACTCCCAGTCATAGCTGTCCCTCTTCTCATA
ACTTCGTATAATGTATGCTATACGAAGTTATGGTACCATGGTGAGCAAGGGCGAGGCAGTGATCAAGGAG
TTCATGCGGTTCAAGGTGCACATGGAGGGCTCCATGAACGGCCACGAGTTCGAGATCGAGGGCGAGGGCG
AGGGCCGCCCCTACGAGGGCACCCAGACCGCCAAGCTGAAGGTGACCAAGGGTGGCCCCCTGCCCTTCTC
CTGGGACATCCTGTCCCCTCAGTTCATGTACGGCTCCAGGGCCTTCATCAAGCACCCCGCCGACATCCCC
GACTACTATAAGCAGTCCTTCCCCGAGGGCTTCAAGTGGGAGCGCGTGATGAACTTCGAGGACGGCGGCG
CCGTGACCGTGACCCAGGACACCTCCCTGGAGGACGGCACCCTGATCTACAAGGTGAAGCTCCGCGGCAC
CAACTTCCCTCCTGACGGCCCCGTAATGCAGAAGAAGACAATGGGCTGGGAAGCGTCCACCGAGCGGTTG
TACCCCGAGGACGGCGTGCTGAAGGGCGACATTAAGATGGCCCTGCGCCTGAAGGACGGCGGACGCTACC
TGGCGGACTTCAAGACCACCTACAAGGCCAAGAAGCCCGTGCAGATGCCCGGCGCCTACAACGTCGACCG
CAAGTTGGACATCACCTCCCACAACGAGGACTACACCGTGGTGGAACAGTACGAACGCTCCGAGGGCCGC
CACTCCACCGGCGGCATGGACGAGCTGTACAAGTTCGAAGGCAGCGGCGCTACTAACTTCAGCCTGCTGA
AGCAGGCTGGAGACGTGGAAGAGAATCCTGGACCTATCGATACCGGTCAATTGGCGGCCGCGCATGCGCT
AGCTAATTTCCCTCTGCCAAAAATTATGGGGACATCATGAAGCCCCTTGAGCATCTGACTTCTGGCTAAT
AAAGGAAATTTATTTTCATTGCAATAGTGTGTTGGAATTTTTTGTGTCTCTCACTCGGAAGGACATATGG
GAGGGCAAATCATTTAAAACATCAGAATGAGTATTTGGTTTAGAGTTTGGCAACATATGCCCATATGCTG
GCTGCCATGAACAAAGGTTGGCTATAAAGAGGTCATCAGTATATGAAACAGCCCCCTGCTGTCCATTCCT
TATTCCATAGAAAAGCCTTGACTTGAGGTTAGATTTTTTTTATATTTTGTTTTGTGTTATTTTTTTCTTT
AACATCCCTAAAATTTTCCTTACATGTTTTACTAGCCAGATTTTTCCTCCTCTCCTGACTACTCCCAGTC
ATAGCTGTCCCTCTTCTCTTATGGAGATCCCTCGACAAGCTTGGCGTAATCATGGTCATAGCTGTTTCCT
GTGTGAAATTGTTATCCGCTCACAATTCCACACAACATACGAGCCGGAAGCATAAAGTGTAAAGCCTGGG
GTGCCTAATGAGTGAGCTAACTCACATTAATTGCGTTGCGCTCACTGCCCGCTTTCCAGTCGGGAAACCT
GTCGTGCCAGCGGATCCGCATCTCAATTAGTCAGCAACCATAGTCCCGCCCCTAACTCCGCCCATCCCGC
CCCTAACTCCGCCCAGTTCCGCCCATTCTCCGCCCCATGGCTGACTAATTTTTTTTATTTATGCAGAGGC
CGAGGCCGCCTCGGCCTCTGAGCTATTCCAGAAGTAGTGAGGAGGCTTTTTTGGAGGCCTAGGCTTTTGC
AAAAAGCTAACTTGTTTATTGCAGCTTATAATGGTTACAAATAAAGCAATAGCATCACAAATTTCACAAA
TAAAGCATTTTTTTCACTGCATTCTAGTTGTGGTTTGTCCAAACTCATCAATGTATCTTATCATGTCTGG
ATCCGCTGCATTAATGAATCGGCCAACGCGCGGGGAGAGGCGGTTTGCGTATTGGGCGCTCTTCCGCTTC
CTCGCTCACTGACTCGCTGCGCTCGGTCGTTCGGCTGCGGCGAGCGGTATCAGCTCACTCAAAGGCGGTA
ATACGGTTATCCACAGAATCAGGGGATAACGCAGGAAAGAACATGTGAGCAAAAGGCCAGCAAAAGGCCA
GGAACCGTAAAAAGGCCGCGTTGCTGGCGTTTTTCCATAGGCTCCGCCCCCCTGACGAGCATCACAAAAA
TCGACGCTCAAGTCAGAGGTGGCGAAACCCGACAGGACTATAAAGATACCAGGCGTTTCCCCCTGGAAGC
TCCCTCGTGCGCTCTCCTGTTCCGACCCTGCCGCTTACCGGATACCTGTCCGCCTTTCTCCCTTCGGGAA
GCGTGGCGCTTTCTCATAGCTCACGCTGTAGGTATCTCAGTTCGGTGTAGGTCGTTCGCTCCAAGCTGGG
CTGTGTGCACGAACCCCCCGTTCAGCCCGACCGCTGCGCCTTATCCGGTAACTATCGTCTTGAGTCCAAC
CCGGTAAGACACGACTTATCGCCACTGGCAGCAGCCACTGGTAACAGGATTAGCAGAGCGAGGTATGTAG
GCGGTGCTACAGAGTTCTTGAAGTGGTGGCCTAACTACGGCTACACTAGAAGAACAGTATTTGGTATCTG
CGCTCTGCTGAAGCCAGTTACCTTCGGAAAAAGAGTTGGTAGCTCTTGATCCGGCAAACAAACCACCGCT
GGTAGCGGTGGTTTTTTTGTTTGCAAGCAGCAGATTACGCGCAGAAAAAAAGGATCTCAAGAAGATCCTT
TGATCTTTTCTACGGGGTCTGACGCTCAGTGGAACGAAAACTCACGTTAAGGGATTTTGGTCATGAGATT
ATCAAAAAGGATCTTCACCTAGATCCTTTTAAATTAAAAATGAAGTTTTAAATCAATCTAAAGTATATAT
GAGTAAACTTGGTCTGACAGTTACCAATGCTTAATCAGTGAGGCACCTATCTCAGCGATCTGTCTATTTC
GTTCATCCATAGTTGCCTGACTCCCCGTCGTGTAGATAACTACGATACGGGAGGGCTTACCATCTGGCCC
CAGTGCTGCAATGATACCGCGAGACCCACGCTCACCGGCTCCAGATTTATCAGCAATAAACCAGCCAGCC
GGAAGGGCCGAGCGCAGAAGTGGTCCTGCAACTTTATCCGCCTCCATCCAGTCTATTAATTGTTGCCGGG
AAGCTAGAGTAAGTAGTTCGCCAGTTAATAGTTTGCGCAACGTTGTTGCCATTGCTACAGGCATCGTGGT
GTCACGCTCGTCGTTTGGTATGGCTTCATTCAGCTCCGGTTCCCAACGATCAAGGCGAGTTACATGATCC
CCCATGTTGTGCAAAAAAGCGGTTAGCTCCTTCGGTCCTCCGATCGTTGTCAGAAGTAAGTTGGCCGCAG
TGTTATCACTCATGGTTATGGCAGCACTGCATAATTCTCTTACTGTCATGCCATCCGTAAGATGCTTTTC
TGTGACTGGTGAGTACTCAACCAAGTCATTCTGAGAATAGTGTATGCGGCGACCGAGTTGCTCTTGCCCG
GCGTCAATACGGGATAATACCGCGCCACATAGCAGAACTTTAAAAGTGCTCATCATTGGAAAACGTTCTT
CGGGGCGAAAACTCTCAAGGATCTTACCGCTGTTGAGATCCAGTTCGATGTAACCCACTCGTGCACCCAA
CTGATCTTCAGCATCTTTTACTTTCACCAGCGTTTCTGGGTGAGCAAAAACAGGAAGGCAAAATGCCGCA
AAAAAGGGAATAAGGGCGACACGGAAATGTTGAATACTCATACTCTTCCTTTTTCAATATTATTGAAGCA
TTTATCAGGGTTATTGTCTCATGAGCGGATACATATTTGAATGTATTTAGAAAAATAAACAAATAGGGGT
TCCGCGCACATTTCCCCGAAAAGTGCCACCTG
